Addgene plasmid #233066: pPB-CAG-dCas9-VPR-pgk-hph
Depositing lab: Markus Landthaler. Publication: Sensitive dissection of a genomic regulatory landscape using bulk and targeted single-cell activation. Vucicevic D, Hsu CW, Lopez Zepeda LS, Burkert M, Hirsekorn A, Bilic I, Kastelic N, Landthaler M, Lacadie SA, Ohler U. Cell Genom. 2025 Oct 8;5(10):100984. doi: 10.1016/j.xgen.2025.100984. Epub 2025 Sep 9. PubMed 40930101.
Backbone
  Vector backbone: pPB-CAG-3xFLAG-empty-pgk-hph
  Vector type: CRISPR
  Selectable markers: Hygromycin
Growth in bacteria
  Bacterial resistance: Ampicillin, 100 μg/mL
  Growth temperature: 37°C
  Growth strain: DH5alpha
  Copy number: Unknown
Gene/Insert
  Gene/Insert name: dCas9-VPR
Resource information
  A portion of this plasmid was derived from a plasmid made by: Addgene #48754
Depositor comments: Please visit https://doi.org/10.1101/2024.09.12.612198 for bioRxiv preprint.
How to cite: pPB-CAG-dCas9-VPR-pgk-hph was a gift from Markus Landthaler (Addgene plasmid # 233066 ; http://n2t.net/addgene:233066 ; RRID:Addgene_233066)
