[The description below was written by a language model from this plasmid's Addgene catalogue record and pLannotate feature annotations shown in this document.]
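Description:
pPB-CAG-dCas9-VPR-pgk-hph is a roughly 13 kb mammalian CRISPR activation (CRISPRa) plasmid built on the pPB-CAG-3xFLAG-empty-pgk-hph backbone. The "pPB" prefix suggests a piggyBac transposon vector intended for stable genomic integration with a co-supplied transposase, but the feature table does not annotate piggyBac terminal repeats, so this rests on the name alone. In E. coli the plasmid replicates from a high-copy ColE1/pUC-type origin and is selected with ampicillin through the bla gene. An f1 origin and pBluescript-derived remnants (lac promoter/operator, lacZα fragment, T3 and T7 promoters) are also present.

The payload is dCas9-VPR, driven by the CAG promoter, which is annotated here as the CMV enhancer, chicken β-actin promoter fragments and the chimeric β-actin/β-globin intron. The coding region comprises the nuclease-dead Streptococcus pyogenes Cas9 variant Cas9m4 (D10A, D839A, H840A, N863A), followed by a RELA/p65 fragment and the Epstein-Barr virus Rta activation domain, and it ends at an HSV TK polyadenylation signal. The VP64 portion of the tripartite VPR activator is implied by the name but is not separately annotated, and no 3xFLAG tag is annotated despite the backbone name. Two loxP sites flank the whole CAG-dCas9-VPR unit, which would in principle allow Cre-mediated recombination of that cassette, depending on the relative orientation of the sites. A divergently oriented PGK promoter drives the hygromycin resistance gene with a PGK poly(A) signal, allowing selection of stable mammalian cells.

No guide RNA cassette is present, so guides must be supplied separately to direct the activator to promoters or enhancers. The associated publication used bulk and targeted single-cell activation to dissect a genomic regulatory landscape.
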