Features (pLannotate 1.2.2; 27 found; start..end, strand, type, name):
      1..589     +  rep_origin     ori: high-copy-number ColE1/pMB1/pBR322/pUC origin of replication
    772..864     +  CDS            lacI (fragment): lac repressor; lacI; The lac repressor binds to the lac operator to inhibit transcription in E. coli. This inhibition can be relieved by adding lactose or isopropyl-β-D-thiogalactopyranoside (IPTG).
    877..898     +  protein_bind   CAP binding site: CAP binding activates transcription in the presence of cAMP. E. coli catabolite activator protein
    913..943     +  promoter       lac promoter: promoter for the E. coli lac operon
    947..969     +  protein_bind   lac operator (fragment): The lac repressor binds to the lac operator to inhibit transcription in E. coli. This inhibition can be relieved by adding lactose or isopropyl-β-D-thiogalactopyranoside (IPTG). lac repressor encoded by lacI
   1012..1030    +  promoter       T3 promoter: promoter for bacteriophage T3 RNA polymerase
   1287..1320    +  protein_bind   loxP: Cre-mediated recombination occurs in the 8-bp core sequence (GCATACAT). Cre recombinase
   1382..1430    -  polyA_signal   HSV TK poly(A) signal: herpes simplex virus thymidine kinase polyadenylation signal (Cole and Stacy, 1985)
   1529..2098    -  CDS            Rta AD: transcriptional activation domain from the human herpesvirus 4 (Epstein-Barr virus) replication and transcription activator Rta/BRLF1 (Hardwick et al., 1992; Chavez et al., 2015)
   2117..2896    -  CDS            RELA (fragment): TF65_HUMAN - Also known as NFKB3. Experimental evidence at protein level: Swiss-Prot protein existence level 1. NF-kappa-B is a pleiotropic transcription factor present in almost all cell types and is the endpoint of a series of signal transduction events that are initiated by a vast array of stimuli related to many biological processes such as inflammation, immunity, differentiation, cell growth, tumorigenesis and apoptosis. NF-kappa-B is a homo- or heterodimeric complex formed by the Rel-like domain- containing proteins RELA/p65, RELB, NFKB1/p105, NFKB1/p50, REL and NFKB2/p52. The heterodime
   3155..7258    -  CDS            Cas9m4: catalytically dead mutant of the Cas9 endonuclease from the Streptococcus pyogenes Type II CRISPR/Cas system RNA-guided DNA-binding protein that lacks endonuclease activity due to the mutations D10A, D839A, H840A, and N863A (Mali et al., 2013)
   7261..7280    +  misc_feature   MCS (fragment): pBluescript multiple cloning site
   7336..8338    -  intron         chimeric intron: chimera between introns from chicken β-actin and rabbit β-globin
   8383..8405    -  promoter       chicken β-actin promoter (fragment): contains a 21-bp deletion relative to the standard chicken β-actin promoter
   8448..8469    -  promoter       chicken β-actin promoter (fragment): No description available
   8466..8487    -  promoter       chicken β-actin promoter (fragment): No description available
   8506..8631    -  promoter       chicken β-actin promoter (fragment): contains a 21-bp deletion relative to the standard chicken β-actin promoter
   8633..9012    -  enhancer       CMV enhancer: human cytomegalovirus immediate early enhancer
   9028..9061    +  protein_bind   loxP: Cre-mediated recombination occurs in the 8-bp core sequence (GCATACAT). Cre recombinase
   9084..9583    +  promoter       PGK promoter: mouse phosphoglycerate kinase 1 promoter
   9602..10627   +  CDS            HygR: aminoglycoside phosphotransferase from E. coli; aph(4)-Ia; confers resistance to hygromycin
  10631..10840   +  polyA_signal   PGK poly(A) signal (fragment): mouse phosphoglycerate kinase 1 polyadenylation signal
  11162..11180   -  promoter       T7 promoter: promoter for bacteriophage T7 RNA polymerase
  11183..11340   +  CDS            lacZα (fragment): LacZα fragment of β-galactosidase; lacZ fragment
  11345..11773   +  rep_origin     f1 ori (sequence partly withheld): f1 bacteriophage origin of replication; arrow indicates direction of (+) strand synthesis
  11826..11930   +  promoter       AmpR promoter: bla
  11931..12791   +  CDS            AmpR: β-lactamase; bla; confers resistance to ampicillin, carbenicillin, and related antibiotics
>Addgene plasmid #233066 | pPB-CAG-dCas9-VPR-pgk-hph | addgene full sequence | sequence record 474753 | Addgene NGS Result
TTGAGATCCTTTTTTTCTGCGCGTAATCTGCTGCTTGCAAACAAAAAAACCACCGCTACCAGCGGTGGTT
TGTTTGCCGGATCAAGAGCTACCAACTCTTTTTCCGAAGGTAACTGGCTTCAGCAGAGCGCAGATACCAA
ATACTGTTCTTCTAGTGTAGCCGTAGTTAGGCCACCACTTCAAGAACTCTGTAGCACCGCCTACATACCT
CGCTCTGCTAATCCTGTTACCAGTGGCTGCTGCCAGTGGCGATAAGTCGTGTCTTACCGGGTTGGACTCA
AGACGATAGTTACCGGATAAGGCGCAGCGGTCGGGCTGAACGGGGGGTTCGTGCACACAGCCCAGCTTGG
AGCGAACGACCTACACCGAACTGAGATACCTACAGCGTGAGCTATGAGAAAGCGCCACGCTTCCCGAAGG
GAGAAAGGCGGACAGGTATCCGGTAAGCGGCAGGGTCGGAACAGGAGAGCGCACGAGGGAGCTTCCAGGG
GGAAACGCCTGGTATCTTTATAGTCCTGTCGGGTTTCGCCACCTCTGACTTGAGCGTCGATTTTTGTGAT
GCTCGTCAGGGGGGCGGAGCCTATGGAAAAACGCCAGCAACGCGGCCTTTTTACGGTTCCTGGCCTTTTG
CTGGCCTTTTGCTCACATGTTCTTTCCTGCGTTATCCCCTGATTCTGTGGATAACCGTATTACCGCCTTT
GAGTGAGCTGATACCGCTCGCCGCAGCCGAACGACCGAGCGCAGCGAGTCAGTGAGCGAGGAAGCGGAAG
AGCGCCCAATACGCAAACCGCCTCTCCCCGCGCGTTGGCCGATTCATTAATGCAGCTGGCACGACAGGTT
TCCCGACTGGAAAGCGGGCAGTGAGCGCAACGCAATTAATGTGAGTTAGCTCACTCATTAGGCACCCCAG
GCTTTACACTTTATGCTTCCGGCTCGTATGTTGTGTGGAATTGTGAGCGGATAACAATTTCACACAGGAA
ACAGCTATGACCATGATTACGCCAAGCTCGAAATTAACCCTCACTAAAGGGAACAAAAGCTGGAGCTCTT
TAACCCTAGAAAGATAATCATATTGTGACGTACGTTAAAGATAATCATGCGTAAAATTGACGCATGTGTT
TTATCGGTCTGTATATCGAGGTTTATTTATTAATTTGAATAGATATTAAGTTTTATTATATTTACACTTA
CATACTAATAATAAATTCAACAAACAATTTATTTATGTTTATTTATTTATTAAAAAAAAACAAAAACTCA
AAATTTCTTCTATAAAGTAACAAAACATAACTTCGTATAGCATACATTATACGAAGTTATCTCGACGCGG
CCGCTGGGGTATCGACAGAGTGCCAGCCCTGGGACCGAACCCCGCGTTTATGAACAAACGACCCAACACC
CGTGCGTTTTATTCTGTCTTTTTATTGCCGTCATAGCGCGGGTTCCTTCCGGTATTGTCTCCTTCCGTGT
TTCAGTTAGCCTCCCCCGTTTAAACTCATTACTAACCGGTAGGGATCGAACCCTTTCAAAACAGAGATGT
GTCGAAGATGGACAGTCCTGTGCTGATATGCATGGCATGCAAGAGGCACTCGTCGTTCAGGAAGGTATCC
AGAATCTCGTTCAATTCCGGGGTCAGGGGTGAGTCCAGGTTCAGATCCTCGGTCATGGACTCAAGTGTGG
TTGTCAGCTCATCCAGATGGCCCCTTGGGGGCGGATGGGAAAGGTCCATTTGGCCACAGATTGCAGCCTC
TTCCTTCTGGGGAATCACAGTATCGGCCATCTCCCGAAGGGCTTTGACAGCCTGGCTCGTCTCTTCATCG
GGATCCTCCAACAGGTGACTGGCCTCGGGAGTCACTGCGGGCGCTGGATCCAGTGGCTGAGGGACTGGTG
CCGGGGTCAGTGACCCGACTGGCTCATGTACTGGACCGGTTGGTGTTGGTGCGAGGCTGGCGGGGAGTGG
GCGGTTGGCCCATGGACTTCCTGGAGGATGAAATGGCCGGATTCGTTTTGGCTGGCACACCTCGCGGCCC
TCAAACACGTCACTAATAGCGGAGCCGGCCTCAGGCTTCGGCAAAAACATCCCTTCCCTGGAATCCCGAG
ATCCCGATCCGCTACCCAGCAGTGCGGAGAAGTCCATGTCGGCGATAGAGCTGAAGTCCTCGTCGCCAGA
CAGCAGTCCATTAGGCAGGCCTGGTGCTCCCAGAGGGGCAGGAGCTGGATCAGGAGGCCTCTGAGCGCCT
GTCACGAGCCGGGTGATGGCCTCGGGGTATTCCATCAGCATGGGCTCGGTGGTGTGAGGGGCCACAGGGA
TGCCCTGGTTCAGCAGCTGCTGGAACTCGCTGTTGTCCACGCTGGCCAGGTCGGTGAACACGGCAGGATC
GGTGCTGTTTCCCAGCAGGGCTCCCAGATCCTCGTCGTCGAACTGCAGCTGCAGCAGAGCTTCAGACAGT
GTGCCCTCGCCGGCCTGTGTAGGTTTAGGGGCTGGTGGAGCCACAGCCTGTGGAGGTCCAGGAGCCAGCA
CAGGCACGGGTGCTGGTGCCTGAGCCAGTGCAGACACCATGGCTGGAGCTGGTGCAGGAGCAGGAGCCTG
AGGCAGCACCTGAGGAGGGGCTGGAGCCAGAGCAGAGGCCTGAGAGATCTGGCCGCTGGGGAACACCATG
GTAGGGAACTCGTCGTAGTTGATGGTGCTCAGGCTGCTGGTGAAGGGGTAAGGCTGGGGGGCAGGTTTTG
GCACGCTGGCGCTGGATCTGCTGGGCACGGCGATTCTTCTAGGTGGAGGTCTAGGGTCGGTGGGGCCGCT
GAAGGGGGACTTCTTCATGATGCTCTTGAATGTCTCGTAGGTCCGCTTCCGCTTTTCCTCGATCCGGTGC
CGGTCGTCGGTGTCGGGCAGGTACTGGCTACCAACTTTGCGTTTCTTTTTCGGAGATCCGGAACTTCTAG
AGTTAATCAGCATGTCCAGGTCGAAATCATCAAGGGCGTCACTGCCGAGCATGTCGAGGTCAAAGTCATC
AAGGGCATCCGAACCAAGCATGTCAAGGTCAAAATCATCGAGGGCGTCACTTCCCAGCATATCCAGATCA
AAATCGTCCAATGCGTCAGCCCGTCCGGAACCGCTGGCCTCCACCTTCCTCTTCTTCTTGGGGTCAGCCC
TGCTGTCTCCACCGAGCTGAGAGAGGTCGATTCTTGTTTCATAGAGCCCCGTAATTGACTGATGAATCAG
TGTGGCGTCCAGGACCTCCTTTGTAGAGGTGTACCGCTTTCTGTCTATGGTGGTGTCGAAGTACTTGAAG
GCTGCAGGCGCGCCCAAGTTGGTCAGAGTAAACAAGTGGATAATGTTTTCTGCCTGCTCCCTGATGGGCT
TATCCCTGTGCTTATTGTAAGCAGAAAGCACCTTATCGAGGTTAGCGTCGGCGAGGATCACTCTTTTGGA
GAATTCGCTTATTTGCTCGATGATCTCATCAAGGTAGTGTTTGTGTTGTTCCACGAACAGCTGCTTCTGC
TCATTATCTTCGGGAGACCCTTTGAGCTTTTCATAGTGGCTGGCCAGATACAAGAAATTAACGTATTTAG
AGGGCAGTGCCAGCTCGTTACCTTTCTGCAGCTCGCCCGCACTAGCGAGCATTCGTTTCCGGCCGTTTTC
AAGCTCAAAGAGAGAGTACTTGGGAAGCTTAATGATGAGGTCTTTTTTGACCTCTTTATATCCTTTCGCC
TCGAGAAAGTCGATGGGGTTTTTTTCGAAGCTTGATCGCTCCATGATTGTGATGCCCAGCAGTTCCTTGA
CGCTTTTGAGTTTTTTAGACTTCCCTTTCTCCACTTTGGCCACAACCAGTACACTGTAAGCGACTGTAGG
AGAATCGAATCCGCCGTATTTCTTGGGGTCCCAATCTTTTTTGCGTGCGATCAGCTTGTCGCTGTTCCTT
TTCGGGAGGATACTTTCCTTGGAGAAGCCTCCGGTCTGTACTTCGGTCTTTTTAACGATGTTCACCTGCG
GCATGGACAGGACCTTCCGGACTGTCGCGAAATCCCTACCCTTGTCCCACACGATTTCTCCTGTTTCTCC
GTTTGTTTCGATAAGTGGTCGCTTCCGAATCTCTCCATTGGCCAGTGTAATCTCGGTCTTGAAAAAATTC
ATAATATTGCTGTAAAAGAAGTACTTAGCGGTGGCCTTGCCTATTTCCTGCTCAGACTTTGCGATCATTT
TCCTAACATCGTACACTTTATAGTCTCCGTAAACAAATTCAGATTCAAGCTTGGGATATTTTTTGATAAG
TGCAGTGCCTACCACTGCATTCAGGTAGGCATCATGCGCATGGTGGTAATTGTTGATCTCTCTCACCTTA
TAAAACTGAAAGTCCTTTCTGAAATCTGAGACCAGCTTAGACTTCAGAGTAATAACTTTCACCTCTCGAA
TCAGTTTGTCATTTTCATCGTACTTGGTGTTCATGCGTGAATCGAGAATTTGGGCCACGTGCTTGGTGAT
CTGGCGTGTCTCAACAAGCTGCCTTTTGATGAAGCCGGCTTTATCCAACTCAGACAGGCCACCTCGTTCA
GCCTTAGTCAGATTATCGAACTTCCGTTGTGTGATCAGTTTGGCGTTCAGCAGCTGCCGCCAATAATTTT
TCATTTTCTTGACAACTTCTTCTGAGGGGACGTTATCACTCTTCCCTCTAGCTTTATCGGATCTTGTCAA
CACTTTATTATCAATAGAATCATCTTTGAGAAAAGACTGGGGCACGATAGCAGCCACGTCGTAGTCGGAG
AGCCGATTGATGTCCAGTTCCTGATCCACGTACATGTCCCTGCCGTTCTGCAGGTAGTACAGGTAGAGCT
TCTCATTCTGAAGCTGGGTGTTTTCAACTGGGTGTTCCTTAAGGATTTGGGACCCCAGTTCTTTTATACC
CTCTTCAATCCTCTTCATCCTTTCCCTACTGTTCTTCTGTCCCTTCTGGGTAGTTTGGTTCTCTCGGGCC
ATCTCGATAACGATATTCTCGGGCTTATGCCTTCCCATTACTTTGACGAGTTCATCCACGACCTTAACGG
TCTGCAGTATTCCCTTTTTGATAGCTGGGCTACCTGCAAGATTAGCGATGTGCTCGTGAAGACTGTCCCC
CTGGCCAGAAACTTGTGCTTTCTGGATGTCCTCCTTAAAGGTGAGAGAGTCATCATGGATCAACTGCATG
AAGTTCCGGTTGGCAAATCCATCGGACTTAAGAAAATCCAGGATTGTCTTTCCACTCTGCTTGTCTCGGA
TCCCATTGATCAGTTTTCTTGACAGCCGCCCCCATCCTGTATATCGGCGCCTCTTGAGCTGTTTCATGAC
TTTGTCGTCGAAGAGATGAGCGTAAGTTTTCAAGCGTTCTTCAATCATCTCCCTATCTTCAAACAACGTA
AGGGTGAGGACAATGTCCTCAAGAATGTCCTCGTTCTCCTCATTGTCCAGGAAGTCCTTGTCTTTAATGA
TTTTCAGGAGATCGTGATACGTTCCCAGGGATGCGTTGAAGCGATCCTCCACTCCGCTGATTTCAACAGA
GTCGAAACATTCAATCTTTTTGAAATAGTCTTCTTTGAGCTGTTTCACGGTAACTTTCCGGTTCGTCTTG
AAGAGGAGGTCCACGATAGCTTTCTTCTGCTCTCCAGACAGGAATGCTGGCTTTCTCATCCCTTCTGTGA
CGTATTTGACCTTGGTGAGCTCGTTATAAACTGTGAAGTACTCGTACAGCAGAGAGTGTTTAGGAAGCAC
CTTTTCGTTAGGCAGATTTTTATCAAAGTTAGTCATCCTTTCGATGAAGGACTGGGCAGAGGCCCCCTTA
TCCACGACTTCCTCGAAGTTCCAGGGAGTGATGGTCTCTTCTGATTTGCGAGTCATCCACGCGAATCTGG
AATTTCCCCGGGCGAGGGGGCCTACATAGTAGGGTATCCGAAATGTGAGGATTTTCTCAATCTTTTCCCT
GTTATCTTTCAAAAAGGGGTAGAAATCCTCTTGCCGCCTGAGGATAGCGTGCAGTTCGCCCAGGTGAATC
TGGTGGGGGATGCTTCCATTGTCGAAAGTGCGCTGTTTGCGCAACAGATCTTCTCTGTTAAGCTTTACCA
GCAGCTCCTCGGTGCCGTCCATTTTTTCCAAGATGGGCTTAATAAATTTGTAAAATTCCTCCTGGCTTGC
TCCGCCGTCAATGTATCCGGCGTAGCCATTTTTAGACTGATCGAAGAAAATTTCCTTGTACTTCTCAGGC
AGTTGCTGTCTGACAAGGGCCTTCAGCAAAGTCAAGTCTTGGTGGTGCTCATCATAGCGCTTGATCATAC
TAGCGCTCAGCGGAGCTTTGGTGATCTCCGTGTTCACTCGCAGAATATCACTCAGCAGAATGGCGTCTGA
CAGGTTCTTTGCCGCCAAAAAAAGGTCTGCGTACTGGTCGCCGATCTGGGCCAGCAGATTGTCGAGATCA
TCATCGTAGGTGTCTTTGCTCAGTTGAAGCTTGGCATCTTCGGCCAGGTCGAAGTTAGATTTAAAGTTGG
GGGTCAGCCCGAGTGACAGGGCGATAAGATTACCAAACAGGCCGTTCTTCTTCTCCCCAGGGAGCTGTGC
GATGAGGTTTTCGAGCCGCCGGGATTTGGACAGCCTAGCGCTCAGGATTGCTTTGGCGTCAACTCCGGAT
GCGTTGATCGGGTTCTCTTCGAAAAGCTGATTGTAAGTCTGAACCAGTTGGATAAAGAGTTTGTCGACAT
CGCTGTTGTCTGGGTTCAGGTCCCCCTCGATGAGGAAGTGTCCCCGAAATTTGATCATATGCGCCAGCGC
GAGATAGATCAACCGCAAGTCAGCCTTATCAGTACTGTCTACAAGCTTCTTCCTCAGATGATATATGGTT
GGGTACTTTTCATGGTACGCCACCTCGTCCACGATATTGCCAAAGATTGGGTGGCGCTCGTGCTTTTTAT
CCTCCTCCACCAAAAAGGACTCCTCCAGCCTATGGAAGAAAGAGTCATCCACCTTAGCCATCTCATTACT
AAAGATCTCCTGCAGGTAGCAGATCCGATTCTTTCTGCGGGTATATCTGCGCCGTGCTGTTCTTTTGAGC
CGCGTGGCTTCGGCCGTCTCCCCGGAGTCGAACAGGAGGGCGCCAATGAGGTTCTTCTTTATGCTGTGGC
GATCGGTATTGCCCAGAACTTTGAATTTTTTGCTCGGCACCTTGTACTCGTCCGTAATGACGGCCCAGCC
GACGCTGTTTGTGCCGATAGCGAGCCCAATGGAGTACTTCTTGTCCATGGAAGCTTATCGATACCGTCGA
GGAATTCTTTGCCAAAATGATGAGACAGCACAATAACCAGCACGTTGCCCAGGAGCTGTAGGAAAAAGAA
GAAGGCATGAACATGGTTAGCAGAGGCGCTAGAGCCGCCGGTCACACGCCAGAAGCCGAACCCCGCCCTG
CCCCGTCCCCCCCGAAGGCAGCCGTCCCCCCGCGGACAGCCCCGAGGCTGGAGAGGGAGAAGGGGACGGC
GGCGCGGCGACGCACGAAGGCCCTCCCCGCCCATTTCCTTCCTGCCGGCGCCGCACCGCTTCGCCCCGCG
CCCGCTAGAGGGGGTGCGGCGGCGCCTCCCAGATTTCGGCTCCGCACAGATTTGGGACAAAGGAAGTCCC
TGCGCCCTCTCGCACGATTACCATAAAAGGCAATGGCTGCGGCTCGCCGCGCCTCGACAGCCGCCGGCGC
TCCGGGGGCCGCCGCGCCCCTCCCCCGAGCCCTCCCCGGCCCGAGGCGGCCCCGCCCCGCCCGGCACCCC
CACCTGCCGCCACCCCCCGCCCGGCACGGCGAGCCCCGCGCCACGCCCCGTACGGAGCCCCGCACCCGAA
GCCGGGCCGTGCTCAGCAACTCGGGGAGGGGGGTGCAGGGGGGGTTGCAGCCCGACCGACGCGCCCACAC
CCCCTGCTCACCCCCCCACGCACACACCCCGCACGCAGCCTTTGTTCCCCTCGCAGCCCCCCCGCACCGC
GGGGCACCGCCCCCGGCCGCGCTCCCCTCGCGCACACTGCGGAGCGCACAAAGCCCCGCGCCGCGCCCGC
AGCGCTCACAGCCGCCGGGCAGCGCGGAGCCGCACGCGGCGCTCCCCACGCACACACACACGCACGCACC
CCCCGAGCCGCTCCCCCCGCACAAAGGGCCCTCCCGGAGCCCCTCAAGGCTTTCACGCAGCCACAGAAAA
GAAACAAGCCGTCATTAAACCAAGCGCTAATTACAGCCCGGAGGAGAAGGGCCGTCCCGCCCGCTCACCT
GTGGGAGTAACGCGGTCAGTCAGAGCCGGGGCGGGCGGCGCGAGGCGGCGGCGGAGCGGGGCACGGGGCG
AAGGCAGCCGCCCACCACCCCCCCCCCCCCCGCGCTGACCGTTTTTGATGGGCGCCCCGCCCCCCCCCCC
CCCCCTAAAAAAAAACCCTCCCCCCCCCCCCCCCCCCTGGGGCGCCCCCCCCCCCCCCCCCCCCCCCCCC
CCCCCCCCCCCCCCCCCCCCCCCCCCCCCCCGGGGCCCGCCCCCCCCCCCCCCCCGCCCCCATCGCTGCA
CAAAATAATTAAAAAATAAATAAATACAAAATTGGGGGTGGGGAGGGGGGGGAGATGGGGAGAGTGAAGC
AGAACGTGGGGCTCACCTCGACCATGGTAATAGCGATGACTAATACGTAGATGTACTGCCAAGTAGGAAA
GTCCCATAAGGTCATGTACTGGGCATAATGCCAGGCGGGCCATTTACCGTCATTGACGTCAATAGGGGGC
GTACTTGGCATATGATACACTTGATGTACTGCCAAGTGGGCAGTTTACCGTAAATACTCCACCCATTGAC
GTCAATGGAAAGTCCCTATTGGCGTTACTATGGGAACATACGTCATTATTGACGTCAATGGGCGGGGGTC
GTTGGGCGGTCAGCCAGGCGGGCCATTTACCGTAAGTTATGTAACGCGGAACTCCATATATGGGCTATGA
ACTAATGACCCCGTAATTGATTACTATTAATAACTAGTCAATAATCAATGTCGACCTCGAGGGCCGCATA
ACTTCGTATAGCATACATTATACGAAGTTATGATATCATCGATGAATTCTACCGGGTAGGGGAGGCGCTT
TTCCCAAGGCAGTCTGGAGCATGCGCTTTAGCAGCCCCGCTGGGCACTTGGCGCTACACAAGTGGCCTCT
GGCCTCGCACACATTCCACATCCACCGGTAGGCGCCAACCGGCTCCGTTCTTTGGTGGCCCCTTCGCGCC
ACCTTCTACTCCTCCCCTAGTCAGGAAGTTCCCCCCCGCCCCGCAGCTCGCGTCGTGCAGGACGTGACAA
ATGGAAGTAGCACGTCTCACTAGTCTCGTGCAGATGGACAGCACCGCTGAGCAATGGAAGCGGGTAGGCC
TTTGGGGCAGCGGCCAATAGCAGCTTTGCTCCTTCGCTTTCTGGGCTCAGAGGCTGGGAAGGGGTGGGTC
CGGGGGCGGGCTCAGGGGCGGGCTCAGGGGCGGGGCGGGCGCCCGAAGGTCCTCCGGAGGCCCGGCATTC
TGCACGCTTCAAAAGCGCACGTCTGCCGCGCTGTTCTCCTCTTCCTCATCTCCGGGCCTTTCGACCGATC
CAGCCGCCACCATGAAAAAGCCTGAACTCACCGCGACGTCTGTCGAGAAGTTTCTGATCGAAAAGTTCGA
CAGCGTCTCCGACCTGATGCAGCTCTCGGAGGGCGAAGAATCTCGTGCTTTCAGCTTCGATGTAGGAGGG
CGTGGATATGTCCTGCGGGTAAATAGCTGCGCCGATGGTTTCTACAAAGATCGTTATGTTTATCGGCACT
TTGCATCGGCCGCGCTCCCGATTCCGGAAGTGCTTGACATTGGGGAATTCAGCGAGAGCCTGACCTATTG
CATCTCCCGCCGTGCACAGGGTGTCACGTTGCAAGACCTGCCTGAAACCGAACTGCCCGCTGTTCTGCAG
CCGGTCGCGGAGGCCATGGATGCGATCGCTGCGGCCGATCTTAGCCAGACGAGCGGGTTCGGCCCATTCG
GACCGCAAGGAATCGGTCAATACACTACATGGCGTGATTTCATATGCGCGATTGCTGATCCCCATGTGTA
TCACTGGCAAACTGTGATGGACGACACCGTCAGTGCGTCCGTCGCGCAGGCTCTCGATGAGCTGATGCTT
TGGGCCGAGGACTGCCCCGAAGTCCGGCACCTCGTGCACGCGGATTTCGGCTCCAACAATGTCCTGACGG
ACAATGGCCGCATAACAGCGGTCATTGACTGGAGCGAGGCGATGTTCGGGGATTCCCAATACGAGGTCGC
CAACATCTTCTTCTGGAGGCCGTGGTTGGCTTGTATGGAGCAGCAGACGCGCTACTTCGAGCGGAGGCAT
CCGGAGCTTGCAGGATCGCCGCGGCTCCGGGCGTATATGCTCCGCATTGGTCTTGACCAACTCTATCAGA
GCTTGGTTGACGGCAATTTCGATGATGCAGCTTGGGCGCAGGGTCGATGCGACGCAATCGTCCGATCCGG
AGCCGGGACTGTCGGGCGTACACAAATCGCCCGCAGAAGCGCGGCCGTCTGGACCGATGGCTGTGTAGAA
GTACTCGCCGATAGTGGAAACCGACGCCCCAGCACTCGTCCGAGGGCAAAGGAATAGTCGAGAAATTGAT
GATCTATTAAACAATAAAGATGTCCACATGGAAGTTTTTCCTGTCATACTTTGTTAAGAAGGGTGAGAAC
AGAGTACCTACATTTTGAATGGAAGGATTGGAGCTACGGGGGTGGGGGTGGGGTGGGATTAGATAAATGC
CTGCTCTTTACTGAAGGCTCTTTACTATTGCTTTATGATAATGTTTCATAGTTGGATATCTATAACAAGA
AAATATATATATAATAAGTTATCACGTAAGTAGAACATGAAATAACAATATAATTATCGTATGAGTTAAA
TCTTAAAAGTCACGTAAAAGATAATCATGCGTCATTTTGACTCACGCGGTCGTTATAGTTCAAAATCAGT
GACACTTACCGCATTGACAAGCACGCCTCACGGGAGCTCCAAGCGGCGACTGAGATGTCCTAAATGCACA
GCGACGGATTCGCGCTATTTAGAAAGAGAGAGCAATATTTCAAGAATGCATGCGTCAATTTTACGCAGAC
TATCTTTCTAGGGTTAAGGTACCCAATTCGCCCTATAGTGAGTCGTATTACAATTCACTGGCCGTCGTTT
TACAACGTCGTGACTGGGAAAACCCTGGCGTTACCCAACTTAATCGCCTTGCAGCACATCCCCCTTTCGC
CAGCTGGCGTAATAGCGAAGAGGCCCGCACCGATCGCCCTTCCCAACAGTTGCGCAGCCTGAATGGCGAA
TGGG
[124 nt withheld, positions 11345-11468]
C
[91 nt withheld, positions 11470-11560]
A
[49 nt withheld, positions 11562-11610]
CCTTTGACGTTGGAGTCCACGTTCTTT
[37 nt withheld, positions 11638-11674]
ACCCTATCTCGGTCTATTCTTTTGATTTATAAGGGATTTTGCCGATTTCGGCCTATTGGTTAAAAAATGA
GCTGATTTAACAAAAATTTAACGCGAATTTTAACAAAATATTAACGCTTACAATTTAGGTGGCACTTTTC
GGGGAAATGTGCGCGGAACCCCTATTTGTTTATTTTTCTAAATACATTCAAATATGTATCCGCTCATGAG
ACAATAACCCTGATAAATGCTTCAATAATATTGAAAAAGGAAGAGTATGAGTATTCAACATTTCCGTGTC
GCCCTTATTCCCTTTTTTGCGGCATTTTGCCTTCCTGTTTTTGCTCACCCAGAAACGCTGGTGAAAGTAA
AAGATGCTGAAGATCAGTTGGGTGCACGAGTGGGTTACATCGAACTGGATCTCAACAGCGGTAAGATCCT
TGAGAGTTTTCGCCCCGAAGAACGTTTTCCAATGATGAGCACTTTTAAAGTTCTGCTATGTGGCGCGGTA
TTATCCCGTATTGACGCCGGGCAAGAGCAACTCGGTCGCCGCATACACTATTCTCAGAATGACTTGGTTG
AGTACTCACCAGTCACAGAAAAGCATCTTACGGATGGCATGACAGTAAGAGAATTATGCAGTGCTGCCAT
AACCATGAGTGATAACACTGCGGCCAACTTACTTCTGACAACGATCGGAGGACCGAAGGAGCTAACCGCT
TTTTTGCACAACATGGGGGATCATGTAACTCGCCTTGATCGTTGGGAACCGGAGCTGAATGAAGCCATAC
CAAACGACGAGCGTGACACCACGATGCCTGTAGCAATGGCAACAACGTTGCGCAAACTATTAACTGGCGA
ACTACTTACTCTAGCTTCCCGGCAACAATTAATAGACTGGATGGAGGCGGATAAAGTTGCAGGACCACTT
CTGCGCTCGGCCCTTCCGGCTGGCTGGTTTATTGCTGATAAATCTGGAGCCGGTGAGCGTGGGTCTCGCG
GTATCATTGCAGCACTGGGGCCAGATGGTAAGCCCTCCCGTATCGTAGTTATCTACACGACGGGGAGTCA
GGCAACTATGGATGAACGAAATAGACAGATCGCTGAGATAGGTGCCTCACTGATTAAGCATTGGTAACTG
TCAGACCAAGTTTACTCATATATACTTTAGATTGATTTAAAACTTCATTTTTAATTTAAAAGGATCTAGG
TGAAGATCCTTTTTGATAATCTCATGACCAAAATCCCTTAACGTGAGTTTTCGTTCCACTGAGCGTCAGA
CCCCGTAGAAAAGATCAAAGGATCTTC
